Addgene plasmid #153035: pTF-ahpC-rfp
Purpose: For CRISPR-Cas12a genome editing in E. coli. Contains a constituitively expressed CRISPR array targeting the ahpC gene in E. coli and donor DNA to insert an rfp translational fusion in the ahpC gene.
Depositing lab: Nigel Scrutton. Depositing organization: University of Manchester. Publication: A plasmid toolset for CRISPR-mediated genome editing and CRISPRi gene regulation in Escherichia coli. Jervis AJ, Hanko EKR, Dunstan MS, Robinson CJ, Takano E, Scrutton NS. Microb Biotechnol. 2021 Mar 12. doi: 10.1111/1751-7915.13780. PubMed 33710766.
Backbone
  Vector backbone: pTF
  Total vector size (bp): 3333
  Vector type: Bacterial Expression
Growth in bacteria
  Bacterial resistance: Streptomycin, 50 μg/mL
  Growth temperature: 37°C
  Growth strain: DH5alpha
  Copy number: High Copy
Gene/Insert
  Gene/Insert name: CRISPR array
  Insert size (bp): 3921
Terms and licenses: Academic/Nonprofit Terms; Industry Terms: Not Available to Industry
How to cite: pTF-ahpC-rfp was a gift from Nigel Scrutton (Addgene plasmid # 153035 ; http://n2t.net/addgene:153035 ; RRID:Addgene_153035)
