[The description below was written by a language model from this plasmid's Addgene catalogue record and pLannotate feature annotations shown in this document.]
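Description:
pTF-ahpC-rfp is a small (about 3.3 kb) bacterial plasmid built on the pTF backbone for CRISPR-Cas12a genome editing in Escherichia coli. It replicates from a high-copy ColE1/pUC-type origin and is selected through the aadA aminoglycoside adenylyltransferase gene, which confers streptomycin and spectinomycin resistance. Short annotated fragments of an apramycin resistance gene, a mutant FRT site, the pBR322 bom region and a pUC multiple cloning site appear to be remnants of the backbone's construction rather than functional parts. The two sequence records (depositor and repository sequencing) differ by a single nucleotide in length and carry the same feature set. The catalogue lists an insert size larger than the whole plasmid, which is inconsistent with both sequences and is probably an entry error.

The payload has two functional parts. A constitutive J23119 promoter drives a short region of roughly 100 bp, closed by the rrnB T1 and T7Te terminators. This region is not annotated, but according to the record it corresponds to the CRISPR array targeting the chromosomal ahpC gene, which encodes the thiol peroxidase that is the primary scavenger of endogenous hydrogen peroxide. Downstream lies the donor DNA: a fragment of the ahpC coding sequence joined to mRFP1, followed by about 200 bp of unannotated sequence that presumably serves as the second homology arm. No Cas12a gene is present, so the nuclease must be supplied separately. Cas12a cleavage directed by the array selects for cells that have recombined the donor, producing a chromosomal AhpC-RFP translational fusion that can report expression of the native protein.
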