Features (pLannotate 1.2.2; 11 found; start..end, strand, type, name):
     97..123     +  CDS            ApmR (fragment): aminoglycoside 3-N-acetyltransferase type IV ; aac(3)IV; confers resistance to apramycin (Paget and Davies, 1996)
    124..915     +  CDS            SmR: aminoglycoside adenylyltransferase (Murphy, 1985); aadA; confers resistance to spectinomycin and streptomycin
    949..970     +  protein_bind   FRT (mutant) (fragment): FRT site with a mutation in the core sequence (Azam et al., 1997) FLP recombinase from the Saccharomyces cerevisiae 2μ plasmid
   1090..1678    +  rep_origin     ori: high-copy-number ColE1/pMB1/pBR322/pUC origin of replication
   1864..1917    -  misc_feature   bom (fragment): basis of mobility region from pBR322
   1926..1960    +  promoter       J23119(SpeI) promoter: bacterial promoter (Registry of Standard Biological Parts BBa J23119) modified to end with an SpeI site
   2067..2138    +  terminator     rrnB T1 terminator: transcription terminator T1 from the E. coli rrnB gene
   2154..2181    +  terminator     T7Te terminator: phage T7 early transcription terminator
   2199..2417    +  CDS            ahpC (fragment): AHPC_ECOLI - Experimental evidence at protein level: Swiss-Prot protein existence level 1. Thiol-specific peroxidase that catalyzes the reduction of hydrogen peroxide and organic hydroperoxides to water and alcohols, respectively. Plays a role in cell protection against oxidative stress by detoxifying peroxides. Is the primary scavenger for endogenously generated hydrogen peroxides. From Escherichia coli (strain K12).
   2400..3077    +  CDS            mRFP1: monomeric derivative of DsRed (Campbell et al., 2002)
   3284..3302    +  misc_feature   MCS (fragment): pUC18/19 multiple cloning site
>Addgene plasmid #153035 | pTF-ahpC-rfp | depositor full sequence | sequence record 296087 | pTF-ahpC-rfp sequence 3333 bps
TCGAGTTCATGTGCAGCTCCATCAGCAAAAGGGGATGATAAGTTTATCACCACCGACTATTTGCAACAGT
GCCGTTGATCGTGCTATGATCGACTGATGTCATCAGCGGTGGAGTGCAATGTCATGAGGGAAGCGGTGAT
CGCCGAAGTATCGACTCAACTATCAGAGGTAGTTGGCGTCATCGAGCGCCATCTCGAACCGACGTTGCTG
GCCGTACATTTGTACGGCTCCGCAGTGGATGGCGGCCTGAAGCCACACAGTGATATTGATTTGCTGGTTA
CGGTGACCGTAAGGCTTGATGAAACAACGCGGCGAGCTTTGATCAACGACCTTTTGGAAACTTCGGCTTC
CCCTGGAGAGAGCGAGATTCTCCGCGCTGTAGAAGTCACCATTGTTGTGCACGACGACATCATTCCGTGG
CGTTATCCAGCTAAGCGCGAACTGCAATTTGGAGAATGGCAGCGCAATGACATTCTTGCAGGTATCTTCG
AGCCAGCCACGATCGACATTGATCTGGCTATCTTGCTGACAAAAGCAAGAGAACATAGCGTTGCCTTGGT
AGGTCCAGCGGCGGAGGAACTCTTTGATCCGGTTCCTGAACAGGATCTATTTGAGGCGCTAAATGAAACC
TTAACGCTATGGAACTCGCCGCCCGACTGGGCTGGCGATGAGCGAAATGTAGTGCTTACGTTGTCCCGCA
TTTGGTACAGCGCAGTAACCGGCAAAATCGCGCCGAAGGATGTCGCTGCCGACTGGGCAATGGAGCGCCT
GCCGGCCCAGTATCAGCCCGTCATACTTGAAGCTAGACAGGCTTATCTTGGACAAGAAGAAGATCGCTTG
GCCTCGCGCGCAGATCAGTTGGAAGAATTTGTCCACTACGTGAAAGGCGAGATCACCAAGGTAGTCGGCA
AATAAGATGCCGCTCGCCAGTCGATTGGCTGAGCTCATGAAGTTCCTATTCCGAAGTTCCGCGAACGCGT
AAAGGATCTAGGTGAAGATCCTTTTTGATAATCTCATGACCAAAATCCCTTAACGTGAGTTTTCGTTCCA
CTGAGCGTCAGACCCCGTAGAAAAGATCAAAGGATCTTCTTGAGATCCTTTTTTTCTGCGCGTAATCTGC
TGCTTGCAAACAAAAAAACCACCGCTACCAGCGGTGGTTTGTTTGCCGGATCAAGAGCTACCAACTCTTT
TTCCGAAGGTAACTGGCTTCAGCAGAGCGCAGATACCAAATACTGTCCTTCTAGTGTAGCCGTAGTTAGG
CCACCACTTCAAGAACTCTGTAGCACCGCCTACATACCTCGCTCTGCTAATCCTGTTACCAGTGGCTGCT
GCCAGTGGCGATAAGTCGTGTCTTACCGGGTTGGACTCAAGACGATAGTTACCGGATAAGGCGCAGCGGT
CGGGCTGAACGGGGGGTTCGTGCACACAGCCCAGCTTGGAGCGAACGACCTACACCGAACTGAGATACCT
ACAGCGTGAGCTATGAGAAAGCGCCACGCTTCCCGAAGGGAGAAAGGCGGACAGGTATCCGGTAAGCGGC
AGGGTCGGAACAGGAGAGCGCACGAGGGAGCTTCCAGGGGGAAACGCCTGGTATCTTTATAGTCCTGTCG
GGTTTCGCCACCTCTGACTTGAGCGTCGATTTTTGTGATGCTCGTCAGGGGGGCGGAGCCTATGGAAAAA
CGCCAGCAACGCGGCCTTTTTACGGTTCCTGGCCTTTTGCTGGCCTTTTGCTCACATGTTCTTTCCTGCG
TTATCCCCTGATTCTGTGGATAACCGTATTACCGCCTTTGAGTGAGCTGATACCGCTCGCCGCAGCCGAA
CGACCGAGCGCAGCGAGTCAGTGAGCGAGGAAGCGGAAGAGCGCCTGATGCGGTATTTTCTCCTTACGCA
TCTGTGCGGTATTTCACACCGCATATGCTGGATCCTTGACAGCTAGCTCAGTCCTAGGTATAATACTAGT
AATTTCTACTCTTGTAGATACCAACCAGGTCCAGAGACGGAGTTTTTTTGAAGCTTGGGCCCGAACAAAA
ACTCGGATCCAAACTCGAGTAAGGATCTCCAGGCATCAAATAAAACGAAAGGCTCAGTCGAAAGACTGGG
CCTTTCGTTTTATCTGTTGTTTGTCGGTGAACGCTCTCTACTAGAGTCACACTGGCTCACCTTCGGGTGG
GCCTTTCTGCGTTTATACCTAGGGTACGATGTCCTTGATTAACACCAAAATTAAACCTTTTAAAAACCAG
GCATTCAAAAACGGCGAATTCATCGAAATCACCGAAAAAGATACCGAAGGCCGCTGGAGCGTCTTCTTCT
TCTACCCGGCTGACTTTACTTTCGTATGCCCGACCGAACTGGGTGACGTTGCTGACCACTACGAAGAACT
GCAGAAACTGGGCGTAGACATGGCGAGTAGCGAAGACGTTATCAAAGAGTTCATGCGTTTCAAAGTTCGT
ATGGAAGGTTCCGTTAACGGTCACGAGTTCGAAATCGAAGGTGAAGGTGAAGGTCGTCCGTACGAAGGTA
CCCAGACCGCTAAACTGAAAGTTACCAAAGGTGGTCCGCTGCCGTTCGCTTGGGACATCCTGTCCCCGCA
GTTCCAGTACGGTTCCAAAGCTTACGTTAAACACCCGGCTGACATCCCGGACTACCTGAAACTGTCCTTC
CCGGAAGGTTTCAAATGGGAACGTGTTATGAACTTCGAAGACGGTGGTGTTGTTACCGTTACCCAGGACT
CCTCCCTGCAAGACGGTGAGTTCATCTACAAAGTTAAACTGCGTGGTACCAACTTCCCGTCCGACGGTCC
GGTTATGCAGAAAAAAACCATGGGTTGGGAAGCTTCCACCGAACGTATGTACCCGGAAGACGGTGCTCTG
AAAGGTGAAATCAAAATGCGTCTGAAACTGAAAGACGGTGGTCACTACGACGCTGAAGTTAAAACCACCT
ACATGGCTAAAAAACCGGTTCAGCTGCCGGGTGCTTACAAAACCGACATCAAACTGGACATCACCTCCCA
CAACGAAGACTACACCATCGTTGAACAGTACGAACGTGCTGAAGGTCGTCACTCCACCGGTGCTTAAATT
TCCTTCGTCTTTCACGCCATAGCGGCGTTGGCGTCGCCCGCTCACCCCGGTCACTTACTTGTGTAAGCTC
CCGGGGATTCACAGGCTAGCCGCCTTGCTCTGACGCGAAATACTTCGGAAATTCACCTAATTCTTCGGGT
GCTGCGGCACCCGATTTTCTTCCCCGCACCATGATGCAAGCTGCATCCAGGTAGCCGTGAATTCTCTAGA
GTCGACCTGCAGAAGCTTAGATCTATTACCCTGTTATCCCTAC
