Features (pLannotate 1.2.2; 11 found; start..end, strand, type, name):
    116..142     +  CDS            ApmR (fragment): aminoglycoside 3-N-acetyltransferase type IV ; aac(3)IV; confers resistance to apramycin (Paget and Davies, 1996)
    143..934     +  CDS            SmR: aminoglycoside adenylyltransferase (Murphy, 1985); aadA; confers resistance to spectinomycin and streptomycin
    968..988     +  protein_bind   FRT (mutant) (fragment): FRT site with a mutation in the core sequence (Azam et al., 1997) FLP recombinase from the Saccharomyces cerevisiae 2μ plasmid
   1108..1696    +  rep_origin     ori: high-copy-number ColE1/pMB1/pBR322/pUC origin of replication
   1882..1935    -  misc_feature   bom (fragment): basis of mobility region from pBR322
   1944..1978    +  promoter       J23119(SpeI) promoter: bacterial promoter (Registry of Standard Biological Parts BBa J23119) modified to end with an SpeI site
   2085..2156    +  terminator     rrnB T1 terminator: transcription terminator T1 from the E. coli rrnB gene
   2172..2199    +  terminator     T7Te terminator: phage T7 early transcription terminator
   2217..2435    +  CDS            ahpC (fragment): AHPC_ECOLI - Experimental evidence at protein level: Swiss-Prot protein existence level 1. Thiol-specific peroxidase that catalyzes the reduction of hydrogen peroxide and organic hydroperoxides to water and alcohols, respectively. Plays a role in cell protection against oxidative stress by detoxifying peroxides. Is the primary scavenger for endogenously generated hydrogen peroxides. From Escherichia coli (strain K12).
   2418..3095    +  CDS            mRFP1: monomeric derivative of DsRed (Campbell et al., 2002)
   3302..3320    +  misc_feature   MCS (fragment): pUC18/19 multiple cloning site
>Addgene plasmid #153035 | pTF-ahpC-rfp | addgene full sequence | sequence record 318838 | Addgene NGS Result
ATTACCCTGTTATCCCTACTCGAGTTCATGTGCAGCTCCATAAGCAAAAGGGGATGATAAGTTTATCACC
ACCGACTATTTGCAACAGTGCCGTTGATCGTGCTATGATCGACTGATGTCATCAGCGGTGGAGTGCAATG
TCATGAGGGAAGCGGTGATCGCCGAAGTATCGACTCAACTATCAGAGGTAGTTGGCGTCATCGAGCGCCA
TCTCGAACCGACGTTGCTGGCCGTACATTTGTACGGCTCCGCAGTGGATGGCGGCCTGAAGCCACACAGT
GATATTGATTTGCTGGTTACGGTGACCGTAAGGCTTGATGAAACAACGCGGCGAGCTTTGATCAACGACC
TTTTGGAAACTTCGGCTTCCCCTGGAGAGAGCGAGATTCTCCGCGCTGTAGAAGTCACCATTGTTGTGCA
CGACGACATCATTCCGTGGCGTTATCCAGCTAAGCGCGAACTGCAATTTGGAGAATGGCAGCGCAATGAC
ATTCTTGCAGGTATCTTCGAGCCAGCCACGATCGACATTGATCTGGCTATCTTGCTGACAAAAGCAAGAG
AACATAGCGTTGCCTTGGTAGGTCCAGCGGCGGAGGAACTCTTTGATCCGGTTCCTGAACAGGATCTATT
TGAGGCGCTAAATGAAACCTTAACGCTATGGAACTCGCCGCCCGACTGGGCTGGCGATGAGCGAAATGTA
GTGCTTACGTTGTCCCGCATTTGGTACAGCGCAGTAACCGGCAAAATCGCGCCGAAGGATGTCGCTGCCG
ACTGGGCAATGGAGCGCCTGCCGGCCCAGTATCAGCCCGTCATACTTGAAGCTAGACAGGCTTATCTTGG
ACAAGAAGAAGATCGCTTGGCCTCGCGCGCAGATCAGTTGGAAGAATTTGTCCACTACGTGAAAGGCGAG
ATCACCAAGGTAGTCGGCAAATAAGATGCCGCTCGCCAGTCGATTGGCTGAGCTCATAAGTTCCTATTCC
GAAGTTCCGCGAACGCGTAAAGGATCTAGGTGAAGATCCTTTTTGATAATCTCATGACCAAAATCCCTTA
ACGTGAGTTTTCGTTCCACTGAGCGTCAGACCCCGTAGAAAAGATCAAAGGATCTTCTTGAGATCCTTTT
TTTCTGCGCGTAATCTGCTGCTTGCAAACAAAAAAACCACCGCTACCAGCGGTGGTTTGTTTGCCGGATC
AAGAGCTACCAACTCTTTTTCCGAAGGTAACTGGCTTCAGCAGAGCGCAGATACCAAATACTGTCCTTCT
AGTGTAGCCGTAGTTAGGCCACCACTTCAAGAACTCTGTAGCACCGCCTACATACCTCGCTCTGCTAATC
CTGTTACCAGTGGCTGCTGCCAGTGGCGATAAGTCGTGTCTTACCGGGTTGGACTCAAGACGATAGTTAC
CGGATAAGGCGCAGCGGTCGGGCTGAACGGGGGGTTCGTGCACACAGCCCAGCTTGGAGCGAACGACCTA
CACCGAACTGAGATACCTACAGCGTGAGCTATGAGAAAGCGCCACGCTTCCCGAAGGGAGAAAGGCGGAC
AGGTATCCGGTAAGCGGCAGGGTCGGAACAGGAGAGCGCACGAGGGAGCTTCCAGGGGGAAACGCCTGGT
ATCTTTATAGTCCTGTCGGGTTTCGCCACCTCTGACTTGAGCGTCGATTTTTGTGATGCTCGTCAGGGGG
GCGGAGCCTATGGAAAAACGCCAGCAACGCGGCCTTTTTACGGTTCCTGGCCTTTTGCTGGCCTTTTGCT
CACATGTTCTTTCCTGCGTTATCCCCTGATTCTGTGGATAACCGTATTACCGCCTTTGAGTGAGCTGATA
CCGCTCGCCGCAGCCGAACGACCGAGCGCAGCGAGTCAGTGAGCGAGGAAGCGGAAGAGCGCCTGATGCG
GTATTTTCTCCTTACGCATCTGTGCGGTATTTCACACCGCATATGCTGGATCCTTGACAGCTAGCTCAGT
CCTAGGTATAATACTAGTAATTTCTACTCTTGTAGATACCAACCAGGTCCAGAGACGGAGTTTTTTTGAA
GCTTGGGCCCGAACAAAAACTCGGATCCAAACTCGAGTAAGGATCTCCAGGCATCAAATAAAACGAAAGG
CTCAGTCGAAAGACTGGGCCTTTCGTTTTATCTGTTGTTTGTCGGTGAACGCTCTCTACTAGAGTCACAC
TGGCTCACCTTCGGGTGGGCCTTTCTGCGTTTATACCTAGGGTACGATGTCCTTGATTAACACCAAAATT
AAACCTTTTAAAAACCAGGCATTCAAAAACGGCGAATTCATCGAAATCACCGAAAAAGATACCGAAGGCC
GCTGGAGCGTCTTCTTCTTCTACCCGGCTGACTTTACTTTCGTATGCCCGACCGAACTGGGTGACGTTGC
TGACCACTACGAAGAACTGCAGAAACTGGGCGTAGACATGGCGAGTAGCGAAGACGTTATCAAAGAGTTC
ATGCGTTTCAAAGTTCGTATGGAAGGTTCCGTTAACGGTCACGAGTTCGAAATCGAAGGTGAAGGTGAAG
GTCGTCCGTACGAAGGTACCCAGACCGCTAAACTGAAAGTTACCAAAGGTGGTCCGCTGCCGTTCGCTTG
GGACATCCTGTCCCCGCAGTTCCAGTACGGTTCCAAAGCTTACGTTAAACACCCGGCTGACATCCCGGAC
TACCTGAAACTGTCCTTCCCGGAAGGTTTCAAATGGGAACGTGTTATGAACTTCGAAGACGGTGGTGTTG
TTACCGTTACCCAGGACTCCTCCCTGCAAGACGGTGAGTTCATCTACAAAGTTAAACTGCGTGGTACCAA
CTTCCCGTCCGACGGTCCGGTTATGCAGAAAAAAACCATGGGTTGGGAAGCTTCCACCGAACGTATGTAC
CCGGAAGACGGTGCTCTGAAAGGTGAAATCAAAATGCGTCTGAAACTGAAAGACGGTGGTCACTACGACG
CTGAAGTTAAAACCACCTACATGGCTAAAAAACCGGTTCAGCTGCCGGGTGCTTACAAAACCGACATCAA
ACTGGACATCACCTCCCACAACGAAGACTACACCATCGTTGAACAGTACGAACGTGCTGAAGGTCGTCAC
TCCACCGGTGCTTAAATTTCCTTCGTCTTTCACGCCATAGCGGCGTTGGCGTCGCCCGCTCACCCCGGTC
ACTTACTTGTGTAAGCTCCCGGGGATTCACAGGCTAGCCGCCTTGCTCTGACGCGAAATACTTCGGAAAT
TCACCTAATTCTTCGGGTGCTGCGGCACCCGATTTTCTTCCCCGCACCATGATGCAAGCTGCATCCAGGT
AGCCGTGAATTCTCTAGAGTCGACCTGCAGAAGCTTAGATCT
